>Addgene plasmid #173815 | pUAS-Myc-BirA-G3-ER | addgene full sequence | sequence record 340316 | Addgene NGS Result
CAACACTAGTAGTACCAGCTTATAACTTCGTATAATGTATGCTATACGAAGTTATCTGCAGGCAGGTCGG
AGTACTGTCCTCCGAGCGGAGTACTGTCCTCCGAGCGGAGACTCCCATGGATAACTTCGTATAATGTATG
CTATACGAAGTTATGGATCCGCAGGTCGGAGTACTGTCCTCCGAGCGGAGTACTGTCCTCCGAGCGGAGT
ACTGTCCTCCGAGCGGAGTACTGTCCTCCGAGCGGAGTACTGTCCTCCGAGCGGAGACTCGTCGACAGCG
AGCGCCGGAGTATAAATAGAGGCGCTTCGTCTACGGAGCGACAATTCAATTCAAACAAGCAAAGTGAACA
CGTCGCTAAGCGAAAGCTAAGCAAATAAACAAGCGCAGCTGAACAAGCTAAACAATCTGCAGTAAAGTGC
AAGTTAAAGTGAATCAATTAAAAGTAACCAGCAACCAAGTAAATCAACTGCAACTACTGAAATCTGCCAA
GAAGTAATTATTGAATACAAGAAGAGAACTCTGAATAGGGAATTGGGAATTCCAGATCTGCGGCCGCGGC
TCGAATCACAAGTTTGTACAAAAAAGCAGGCTCCGCGGCCGCCCCCTTCACCATGAAGTTATGCATATTA
CTGGCCGTCGTGGCCTTTGTTGGCCTCTCGCTCGGGGAACAAAAGCTTATTTCTGAAGAGGACTTGGCTA
GCAAAGACAATACTGTGCCTCTGAAGCTGATCGCTCTCCTGGCTAATGGCGAGTTCCATAGTGGCGAACA
GCTGGGAGAAACCCTGGGCATGTCCAGGGCCGCTATCAACAAGCACATTCAGACTCTGCGCGACTGGGGC
GTGGACGTGTTCACCGTGCCCGGAAAGGGCTACTCTCTGCCCGAGCCTATCCCGCTGCTGAACGCTAAAC
AGATTCTGGGACAGCTGGACGGCGGGAGCGTGGCAGTCCTGCCTGTGGTCGACTCCACCAATCAGTACCT
GCTGGATCGAATCGGCGAGCTGAAGAGTGGGGATGCTTGCATTGCAGAATATCAGCAGGCAGGGAGAGGA
AGCAGAGGGAGGAAATGGTTCTCTCCTTTTGGAGCTAACCTGTACCTGAGTATGTTTTGGCGCCTGAAGC
GGGGACCAGCAGCAATCGGCCTGGGCCCGGTCATCGGAATTGTCATGGCAGAAGCGCTGCGAAAGCTGGG
AGCAGACAAGGTGCGAGTCAAATGGCCCAATGACCTGTATCTGCAGGATAGAAAGCTGGCAGGCATCCTG
GTGGAGCTGGCCGGAAAAACAGGCGATGCTGCACAGATCGTCATTGGCGCCGGGATTAACGTGGCTATGA
GGCGCGTGGAGGAAAGCGTGGTCAATCAGGGCTGGATCACACTGCAGGAAGCAGGGATTAACCTGGACAG
GAATACTCTGGCCGCTATGCTGATCCGAGAGCTGCGGGCAGCCCTGGAACTGTTCGAGCAGGAAGGCCTG
GCTCCATATCTGTCACGGTGGGAGAAGCTGGATAACTTCATCAATAGACCCGTGAAGCTGATCATTGGGG
ACAAAGAGATTTTCGGGATTAGCCGGGGGATTGATAAACAGGGAGCCCTGCTGCTGGAACAGGACGGAGT
TATCAAACCCTGGATGGGCGGAGAAATCAGTCTGCGGTCTGCCGAAAAGAAGGACGAGCTGTAATAGAAG
GGTGGGCGCGCCGACCCAGCTTTCTTGTACAAAGTGGTGATTCGAGGGTACCTCTAGAGCAAACTAGTTC
TGATCTGCTAGACAATTGTTGGCATCAGGTAGGCATCACACACGATTAACAACCCCTAAAAATACACTTT
GAAAATATTGAAAATATGTTTTTGTATACATTTTTGATATTTTCAAATAATACGCAGTTATAAAACTCAT
TAGCTAACCCATTTTTTCTTTGCTTATGCTTACAGATTGCAAAGAACTAGAGCCGCGGGATCTTTGTGAA
GGAACCTTACTTCTGTGGTGTGACATAATTGGACAAACTACCTACAGAGATTTAAAGCTCTAAGGTAAAT
ATAAAATTTTTAAGTGTATAATGTGTTAAACTACTGATTCTAATTGTTTGTGTATTTTAGATTCCAACCT
ATGGAACTGATGAATGGGAGCAGTGGTGGAATGCCTTTAATGAGGAAAACCTGTTTTGCTCAGAAGAAAT
GCCATCTAGTGATGATGAGGCTACTGCTGACTCTCAACATTCTACTCCTCCAAAAAAGAAGAGAAAGGTA
GAAGACCCCAAGGACTTTCCTTCAGAATTGCTAAGTTTTTTGAGTCATGCTGTGTTTAGTAATAGAACTC
TTGCTTGCTTTGCTATTTACACCACAAAGGAAAAAGCTGCACTGCTATACAAGAAAATTATGGAAAAATA
TTTGATGTATAGTGCCTTGACTAGAGATCATAATCAGCCATACCACATTTGTAGAGGTTTTACTTGCTTT
AAAAAACCTCCCACACCTCCCCCTGAACCTGAAACATAAAATGAATGGAATTGTTGTTGTTAACTTGTTT
ATTGCAGCTTATAATGGTTACAAATAAAGCAATAGCATCACAAATTTCACAAATAAAGCATTTTTTTCAC
TGCATTCTAGTTGTGGTTTGTCCAAACTCATCAATGTATCTTATCATGTCTGGTTCCAGAGCTCTGGCCA
CGTAATAAGTGTGCGTTGAATTTATTCGCAAAAACATTGCATATTTTCGGCAAAGTAAAATTTTGTTGCA
TACCTTATCAAAAAATAAGTGCTGCATACTTTTTAGAGAAACCAAATAATTTTTTATTGCATACCCGTTT
TTAATAAAATACATTGCATACCCTCTTTTAATAAAAAATATTGCATACTTTGACGAAACAAATTTTCGTT
GCATACCCAATAAAAGATTATTATATTGCATACCCGTTTTTAATAAAATACATTGCATACCCTCTTTTAA
TAAAGAATATTGCATACGTTGACGAAACAAATTTTCGTTGCATACCCAATAAAAGATTATTATATTGCAT
ACCTTTTCTTGCCATACCATTTAGCCGATCAATTGTGCTCGGCAACAGTATATTTGTGGTGTGCCAACCA
ACAACGAGCTCCAGCTTTTGTTCCCTTTAGTGAGGGTTAATTGCGCGCTTGGCGTAATCATGGTCATAGC
TGTTTCCTGTGTGAAATTGTTATCCGCTCACAATTCCACACAACATACGAGCCGGAAGCATAAAGTGTAA
AGCCTGGGGTGCCTAATGAGTGAGCTAACTCACATTAATTGCGTTGCGCTCACTGCCCGCTTTCCAGTCG
GGAAACCTGTCGTGCCAGCTGCATTAATGAATCGGCCAACGCGCGGGGAGAGGCGGTTTGCGTATTGGGC
GCTCTTCCGCTTCCTCGCTCACTGACTCGCTGCGCTCGGTCGTTCGGCTGCGGCGAGCGGTATCAGCTCA
CTCAAAGGCGGTAATACGGTTATCCACAGAATCAGGGGATAACGCAGGAAAGAACATGTGAGCAAAAGGC
CAGCAAAAGGCCAGGAACCGTAAAAAGGCCGCGTTGCTGGCGTTTTTCCATAGGCTCCGCCCCCCTGACG
AGCATCACAAAAATCGACGCTCAAGTCAGAGGTGGCGAAACCCGACAGGACTATAAAGATACCAGGCGTT
TCCCCCTGGAAGCTCCCTCGTGCGCTCTCCTGTTCCGACCCTGCCGCTTACCGGATACCTGTCCGCCTTT
CTCCCTTCGGGAAGCGTGGCGCTTTCTCATAGCTCACGCTGTAGGTATCTCAGTTCGGTGTAGGTCGTTC
GCTCCAAGCTGGGCTGTGTGCACGAACCCCCCGTTCAGCCCGACCGCTGCGCCTTATCCGGTAACTATCG
TCTTGAGTCCAACCCGGTAAGACACGACTTATCGCCACTGGCAGCAGCCACTGGTAACAGGATTAGCAGA
GCGAGGTATGTAGGCGGTGCTACAGAGTTCTTGAAGTGGTGGCCTAACTACGGCTACACTAGAAGAACAG
TATTTGGTATCTGCGCTCTGCTGAAGCCAGTTACCTTCGGAAAAAGAGTTGGTAGCTCTTGATCCGGCAA
ACAAACCACCGCTGGTAGCGGTGGTTTTTTTGTTTGCAAGCAGCAGATTACGCGCAGAAAAAAAGGATCT
CAAGAAGATCCTTTGATCTTTTCTACGGGGTCTGACGCTCAGTGGAACGAAAACTCACGTTAAGGGATTT
TGGTCATGAGATTATCAAAAAGGATCTTCACCTAGATCCTTTTAAATTAAAAATGAAGTTTTAAATCAAT
CTAAAGTATATATGAGTAAACTTGGTCTGACAGTTACCAATGCTTAATCAGTGAGGCACCTATCTCAGCG
ATCTGTCTATTTCGTTCATCCATAGTTGCCTGACTCCCCGTCGTGTAGATAACTACGATACGGGAGGGCT
TACCATCTGGCCCCAGTGCTGCAATGATACCGCGAGACCCACGCTCACCGGCTCCAGATTTATCAGCAAT
AAACCAGCCAGCCGGAAGGGCCGAGCGCAGAAGTGGTCCTGCAACTTTATCCGCCTCCATCCAGTCTATT
AATTGTTGCCGGGAAGCTAGAGTAAGTAGTTCGCCAGTTAATAGTTTGCGCAACGTTGTTGCCATTGCTA
CAGGCATCGTGGTGTCACGCTCGTCGTTTGGTATGGCTTCATTCAGCTCCGGTTCCCAACGATCAAGGCG
AGTTACATGATCCCCCATGTTGTGCAAAAAAGCGGTTAGCTCCTTCGGTCCTCCGATCGTTGTCAGAAGT
AAGTTGGCCGCAGTGTTATCACTCATGGTTATGGCAGCACTGCATAATTCTCTTACTGTCATGCCATCCG
TAAGATGCTTTTCTGTGACTGGTGAGTACTCAACCAAGTCATTCTGAGAATAGTGTATGCGGCGACCGAG
TTGCTCTTGCCCGGCGTCAATACGGGATAATACCGCGCCACATAGCAGAACTTTAAAAGTGCTCATCATT
GGAAAACGTTCTTCGGGGCGAAAACTCTCAAGGATCTTACCGCTGTTGAGATCCAGTTCGATGTAACCCA
CTCGTGCACCCAACTGATCTTCAGCATCTTTTACTTTCACCAGCGTTTCTGGGTGAGCAAAAACAGGAAG
GCAAAATGCCGCAAAAAAGGGAATAAGGGCGACACGGAAATGTTGAATACTCATACTCTTCCTTTTTCAA
TATTATTGAAGCATTTATCAGGGTTATTGTCTCATGAGCGGATACATATTTGAATGTATTTAGAAAAATA
AACAAATAGGGGTTCCGCGCACATTTCCCCGAAAAGTGCCACCTG
[124 nt withheld, positions 5296-5419]
C
[91 nt withheld, positions 5421-5511]
A
[49 nt withheld, positions 5513-5561]
CCTTTGACGTTGGAGTCCACGTTCTTT
[37 nt withheld, positions 5589-5625]
ACCCTATCTCGGTCTATTCTTTTGATTTATAAGGGATTTTGCCGATTTCGGCCTATTGGTTAAAAAAATG
AGCTGATTTAACAAAAATTTAACGCGAATTTTAACAAAATATTAACGCTTACAATTTCCATTCGCCATTC
AGGCTGCGCAACTGTTGGGAAGGGCGATCGGTGCGGGCCTCTTCGCTATTACGCCAGCTGGCGAAAGGGG
GATGTGCTGCAAGGCGATTAAGTTGGGTAACGCCAGGGTTTTCCCAGTCACGACGTTGTAAAACGACGGC
CAGTGAGCGCGCGTAATACGACTCACTATAGGGCGAATTGGGTACAAGCTTCACGACCTAGGCGCGCCCT
AGTTCCAGTGAAATCCAAGCATTTTCTAAATTAAATGTATTCTTATTATTATAGTTGTTATTTTTGATAT
ATATAAACAACACTATTATGCCCACCATTTTTTTGAGATGCATCTACACAAGGAACAAACACTGGATGTC
ACTTTCAGTTCAAATTGTAACGCTAATCACTCCGAACAGGTCACAAAAAATTACCTTAAAAAGTCATAAT
ATTAAATTAGAATAAATATAGCTGTGAGGGAAATATATACAAATATATTGGAGCAAATAAATTGTACATA
CAAATATTTATTACTAATTTCTATTGAGACGAAATGAACCACTCGGAACCATTTGAGCGAACCGAATCGC
GCGGAACTAACGACAGTCGCTCCAAGGTCGTCGAACAAAAGGTGAATGTGTTGCGGAGAGCGGGTGGGAG
ACAGCGAAAGAGCAACTACGAAACGTGGTGTGGTGGAGGTGAATTATGAAGAGGGCGCGCGATTTGAAAA
GTATGTATATAAAAAATATATCCCGGTGTTTTATGTAGCGATAAACGAGTTTTTGATGTAAGGTATGCAG
GTGTGTAAGTCTTTTGGTTAGAAGACAAATCCAAAGTCTACTTGTGGGGATGTTCGAAGGGGAAATACTT
GTATTCTATAGGTCATATCTTGTTTTTATTGGCACAAATATAATTACATTAGCTTTTTGAGGGGGCAATA
AACAGTAAACACGATGGTAATAATGGTAAAAAAAAAAAACAAGCAGTTATTTCGGATATATGTCGGCTAC
TCCTTGCGTCGGGCCCGAAGTCTTAGAGCCAGATATGCGAGCACCCGGAAGCTCACGATGAGAATGGCCA
GACCCACGTAGTCCAGCGGCAGATCGGCGGCGGAGAAGTTAAGCGTCTCCAGGATGACCTTGCCCGAACT
GGGGCACGTGGTGTTCGACGATGTGCAGCTAATTTCGCCCGGCTCCACGTCCGCCCATTGGTTAATCAGC
AGACCCTCGTTGGCGTAACGGAACCATGAGAGGTACGACAACCATTTGAGGTATACTGGCACCGAGCCCG
AGTTCAAGAAGAAGCCGCCAAAGAGCAGGAATGGTATGATAACCGGCGGACCCACAGACAGCGCCATCGA
GGTCGAGGAGCTGGCGCAGGATATTAGATATCCGAAGGACGTTGACACATTGGCCACCAGAGTGACCAGC
GCCAGGCAGTTGAAGAAGTGCAGCACTCCGGCCCGCAGTCCGATCATCGGATAGGCAATCGCCGTGAAGA
CCAGTGGCACTGTGAGAAAAAGCGGCAATTCGGCAATCGTTTTGCCCAGAAAGTATGTGTCACAGCGATA
AAGTCGACTTCGGGCCTCCCTCATAAAAACTGGCAGCTCTGAGGTGAACACCTAAATCGAATCGATTCAT
TAGAAAGTTAGTAAATTATTGAAATGCAAATGTATTCTAAACATGACTTACATTTATCGTGGCAAAGACG
TTTTGAAAGGTCATGTTGGTCAGGAAGAGGAAGATGGCTCCGTTGATATTCATCACACCCACTTGCGTGA
GTTGTTGGCCCAAAAAGATGAGGCCAATCAAGATGGCAACCATCTGCAAATTAAAATGTTACTCGCATCT
CATTAATATTCGCGAGTTAAATGAAATTTATTTATCTTCTGCAAAACTATAAACTATACATCTCATTGAA
AAAAACTAAGAAGGGTGTGGAATCAGGCAATTCTATCTAAAATCTAGCGAATTTGTTTCCAAGAATTGTA
AGCGTTATATCATTTGTTTCCACTGGAACCACTCACCGTTGTCTGAATAAGTCGCACTTTTACGAGGAGT
GGTTCCTTGAGCACCGACAGCCAGGATCGCCACAGGACCGCCCGGAACTGCATGAACCAGGTGGCCTTGT
AGGTGTACCCATTCTCCGGCTGCTCCAGTGGCTTCTCCAGATTTTTGGTGGCCAACAACTGCTCCATATC
CCGGGCTACTTTGCTAATGGCAAAATTGTCGCATATCTTGGCGATCCGATCACGGGACTCGATCTCCCGT
CCGGGCACAACGGCCAACACCTGTACGTAAAAGTCCGCCGGATTGTAGTTGGTAGGACACTGGGCACCCA
CGCTGGATAGGAGTTGAGATGTTATGTAATACTAGATACCCTTAATAAACACATCGAACTCACTAGGAAA
AGAAGTCGACGGCTTCGCTGGGAGTGCCCAAGAAAGCTACCCTGCCCTCGGCCATCAGAAGGATCTTGTC
AAAGAGCTCAAACAGCTCGGAAGACGGCTGATGAATGGTCAGGATGACGGTCTTGCCCTTCTGCGACAGC
TTCTTCAGCACCTGGACGACGCTGTGGGCGGTAAAGGAGTCCAGTCCGGAGGTGGGCTCATCGCAGATCA
GAAGCGGCGGATCGGTTAGAGCCTCGGAGGCGAATGCCAGACGCTTCCTTTCTCCGCCGGACAGACCTTT
CACCCTGCCGGGCACACCGATGATCGTGTGCTGACATTTGCTGAGCGAAAGCTCCTGGATCACCTGATCC
ACGCGGGCCACTCGCTGCCGATAGGTCAGATGTCGTGGCATCCGCACCATGGCTTGGAAAATCAGGTGTT
CCCTGGCCGTTAGGGAGCCGATAAAGAGGTCATCCTGCTGGACATAGGCGCACCTGGCCTGCATCTCCTT
GGCGTCCACAGGTTGGCCATTGAGCAGTCGCATCCCGGATGGCGATACTTGGATGCCCTGCGGCGATCGA
AAGGCAAGGGCATTCAGCAGGGTCGTCTTTCCGGCACCGGAACTGCCCATCACGGCCAAAAGTTCGCCCG
GATAGGCCACGCCGCAAACTGAGTTTCAAATTGGTAATTGGACCCTTTATTAAGATTTCACACAGATCAG
CCGACTGCGAATAGAAACTCACCGTTCTTGAGCAAATGTTTCCTGGGCGCCGGTATGTGTCGCTCGTTGC
AGAATAGTCCGCGTGTCCGGTTGACCAGCTGCCGCCATCCGGAGCCCGGCTGATTGACCGCCCCAAAGAT
GTCCATATTGTGCCAGGCATAGGTGAGGTTCTCGGCTAGTTGGCCGCTCCCTGAACCGGAGTCCTCCGGC
GGACTGGGTGGCCGGAGCGTGCCGTAGTTTTTGGCCTGCCCGAAGCCCTGGTTAATGCAGCTCTGCGAAG
CCGCTCCGCTGTCACCCTGCAATGATAGGGGATCTCAAATATCAACTACAAGCGTTATGCTCATCTAACC
CCGAACAAAAAGTACCCCGAAGTATCCTACGAAGTAGGTTTATACTTTTATTTATTTTTTGTGCATCTAG
GATCAGCTTAAAATATCTGGTTGTTATATTTTTTGTAAAAAAGAATATAGTCGAAAATGAATGCCTTTAG
ATGTCTTGATCATGATATGATCTCAAAAATTGTCTTATATAGCGAGAACAGCTACCAGAATAATCTGTTT
CGTGTCACTATTTGTTTGTGCAATTGCGGTTTGGGATTTTTGTGGGTCGCAGTTCTCACGCCGCAGACAA
TTTGATGTTGCAATCGCAGTTCCTATAGATCAAGTGAACTTAAGATGTATGCACATGTACTACTCACATT
GTTCAGATGCTCGGCAGATGGGTGTTTGCTGCCTCCGCGAATTAATAGCTCCTGATCCTCTTGGCCCATT
GCCGGGATTTTTCACACTTTCCCCTGCTTACCCACCCAAAACCAATCACCACCCCAATCACTCAAAAAAC
AAACAAAAATAAGAAGCGAGAGGAGTTTTGGCACAGCACTTTGTGTTTAATTGATGGCGTAAACCGCTTG
GAGCTTCGTCACGAAACCGCTGACAAAATGCAACTGAAGGCGGACATTGACGCTACGTAACGCTACAAAC
GGTGGCGAAAGAGATAGCGGACGCAGCGGCGAAAGAGACGGCGATATTTCTGTGGACAGAGAAGGAGGCA
AACAGCGCTGACTTTGAGTGGAATGTCATTTTGAGTGAGAGGTAATCGAAAGAACCTGGTACATCAAATA
CCCTTGGATCGAAGTAAATTTAAAACTGATCAGATAAGTTCAATGATATCCAGTGCAGTAAAAAAAAAAA
ATGTTTTTTTTATCTACTTTCCGCAAAAATGGGTTTTATTAACTTACATACATACTAGGCGCGCCAGATC
GCAAGAAGCTTGATATCATCGATCTCGAGGCTGCATCCAACGCGTTGGGAGCTCTCCGGATCAATTCGGC
TTCAGGTACCGTCGACGATGTAGGTCACGGTCTCGAAGCCGCGGTGCGGGTGCCAGGGCGTGCCCTTGGG
CTCCCCGGGCGCGTACTCCACCTCACCCATCTGGTCCATCATGATGAACGGGTCGAGGTGGCGGTAGTTG
ATCCCGGCGAACGCGCGGCGCACCGGGAAGCCCTCGCCCTCGAAACCGCTGGGCGCGGTGGTCACGGTGA
GCACGGGACGTGCGACGGCGTCGGCTGGTGCGGATACGCGGGGCAGCGTCAGCGGGTTCTCGACGGTCAC
GGCGGGCATGTCGACAAGCCGAATTGATCCACTAGAAGGCCTAATTCGGTACACTAGTTGGCCACGTAAT
AAGTGTGCGTTGAATTTATTCGCAAAAACATTGCATATTTTCGGCAAAGTAAAATTTTGTTGCATACCTT
ATCAAAAAATAAGTGCTGCATACTTTTTAGAGAAACCAAATAATTTTTTATTGCATACCCGTTTTTAATA
AAATACATTGCATACCCTCTTTTAATAAAAAATATTGCATACTTTGACGAAACAAATTTTCGTTGCATAC
CCAATAAAAGATTATTATATTGCATACCCGTTTTTAATAAAATACATTGCATACCCTCTTTTAATAAAGA
ATATTGCATACGTTGACGAAACAAATTTTCGTTGCATACCCAATAAAAGATTATTATATTGCATACCTTT
TCTTGCCATACCATTTAGCCGATCAATTGTGCTCGGCAACAGTATATTTGTGGTGTGCCAACCAA
Features (pLannotate 1.2.2; 31 found; start..end, strand, type, name):
     22..55      -  protein_bind   loxP: Cre-mediated recombination occurs in the 8-bp core sequence (GCATACAT). Cre recombinase
     68..110     +  protein_bind   5X UAS (fragment): five tandem copies of the "ScaI site" 17-mer CGGAGTACTGTCCTCCG, an upstream activating sequence (UAS) that efficiently binds yeast Gal4 (Webster et al., 1988; Pfeiffer et al., 2010) GAL4
    121..154     -  protein_bind   loxP: Cre-mediated recombination occurs in the 8-bp core sequence (GCATACAT). Cre recombinase
    167..261     +  protein_bind   5X UAS: five tandem copies of the "ScaI site" 17-mer CGGAGTACTGTCCTCCG, an upstream activating sequence (UAS) that efficiently binds yeast Gal4 (Webster et al., 1988; Pfeiffer et al., 2010) GAL4
    285..523     +  promoter       hsp70 promoter: Drosophila melanogaster hsp70Bb promoter
    568..592     +  protein_bind   attB1: mutant version of attB; recombination site for the Gateway® BP reaction BP Clonase™
    613..666     +  sig_peptide    BiP signal sequence: Drosophila BiP signal sequence
    670..696     +  CDS            Myc (fragment): Myc (human c-Myc proto-oncogene) epitope tag
    703..1659    +  CDS            TurboID: mutant of the E. coli biotin ligase BioID engineered for improved catalytic efficiency (Branon et al., 2018)
   1694..1718    -  protein_bind   attB2: mutant version of attB; recombination site for the Gateway® BP reaction BP Clonase™
   1949..2023    +  CDS            small t antigen (fragment): SV40 (simian virus 40) small t antigen
   2025..2090    +  intron         small t intron: SV40 (simian virus 40) small t antigen intron
   2220..2240    +  CDS            SV40 NLS: nuclear localization signal of SV40 (simian virus 40) large T antigen
   2247..2381    +  CDS            LT_POVHA (fragment): Protein inferred from homology: Swiss-Prot protein existence level 3. Isoform large T antigen is a key early protein essential for both driving viral replication and inducing cellular transformation. Plays a role in viral genome replication by driving entry of quiescent cells into the cell cycle and by autoregulating the synthesis of viral early mRNA. Displays highly oncogenic activities by corrupting the host cellular checkpoint mechanisms that guard cell division and the transcription, replication, and repair of DNA. Participates in the modulation of cellular gene expression preceeding viral
   2406..2489    +  CDS            large T antigen (fragment): large T antigen from SV40 (simian virus 40)
   2512..2633    +  polyA_signal   SV40 poly(A) signal: SV40 polyadenylation signal
   2655..3085    +  protein_bind   gypsy insulator: chromatin insulator from Drosophila Su(Hw), CP190, and Mod(mdg4)67.2
   3104..3122    -  promoter       T3 promoter: promoter for bacteriophage T3 RNA polymerase
   3165..3187    -  protein_bind   lac operator (fragment): The lac repressor binds to the lac operator to inhibit transcription in E. coli. This inhibition can be relieved by adding lactose or isopropyl-β-D-thiogalactopyranoside (IPTG). lac repressor encoded by lacI
   3191..3221    -  promoter       lac promoter: promoter for the E. coli lac operon
   3236..3257    -  protein_bind   CAP binding site: CAP binding activates transcription in the presence of cAMP. E. coli catabolite activator protein
   3270..3362    -  CDS            lacI (fragment): lac repressor; lacI; The lac repressor binds to the lac operator to inhibit transcription in E. coli. This inhibition can be relieved by adding lactose or isopropyl-β-D-thiogalactopyranoside (IPTG).
   3545..4133    -  rep_origin     ori: high-copy-number ColE1/pMB1/pBR322/pUC origin of replication
   4304..5164    -  CDS            AmpR: β-lactamase; bla; confers resistance to ampicillin, carbenicillin, and related antibiotics
   5165..5269    -  promoter       AmpR promoter: bla
   5296..5654    +  rep_origin     f1 ori (sequence partly withheld): f1 bacteriophage origin of replication; arrow indicates direction of (+) strand synthesis
   5756..5911    -  CDS            lacZα (fragment): LacZα fragment of β-galactosidase; lacZ fragment
   5919..5937    +  promoter       T7 promoter: promoter for bacteriophage T7 RNA polymerase
   5974..10093   -  gene           mini-white: white; This modified version of the white gene lacks part of the first intron.
  10207..10276   +  protein_bind   attB: attB site for the φC31 integrase (Groth et al., 2000) phage φC31 integrase
  10514..4       +  protein_bind   gypsy insulator (across the origin): chromatin insulator from Drosophila Su(Hw), CP190, and Mod(mdg4)67.2
