[The description below was written by a language model from this plasmid's Addgene catalogue record and pLannotate feature annotations shown in this document.]
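Description:
pUAS-Myc-BirA-G3-ER is a Drosophila (insect) expression plasmid built on the pWalium10-roe backbone, with the insert introduced by Gateway cloning, as reflected in the attB1 and attB2 sites flanking the coding region. In E. coli it is maintained through a high-copy ColE1/pUC-type origin and selected with ampicillin via the β-lactamase gene. An f1 origin and remnants of a lac/lacZα cloning region with T3 and T7 promoters are also annotated. For fly transgenesis the vector carries a φC31 integrase attB site for site-specific genomic integration and a mini-white gene as a visible eye-colour marker. Gypsy insulators bracket the expression cassette and help shield it from chromosomal position effects.

The payload is a promiscuous biotin ligase, BirA-G3, which the annotation software labels as TurboID because of sequence similarity; the depositor notes that it came from the same directed-evolution work. An N-terminal Drosophila BiP signal sequence directs the protein into the secretory pathway. A Myc epitope placed just after the signal-peptide cleavage site allows detection, and a C-terminal KDEL motif, stated in the record but not separately annotated, retains the enzyme in the ER lumen. Expression is driven by Gal4-responsive UAS repeats upstream of an hsp70 basal promoter. One UAS block lies between loxP sites, so Cre could remove it, presumably lowering expression. Transcripts are processed through an SV40 small t intron and poly(A) signal. The SV40 T-antigen and NLS annotations appear to be part of this 3′ region rather than expressed products. Crossed to tissue-specific Gal4 drivers, the construct supports biotin labelling of proteins passing through the ER in chosen tissues, for proteomic studies of protein trafficking in vivo.
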