Addgene plasmid #173815: pUAS-Myc-BirA-G3-ER
Purpose: Promiscuous biotin ligase (BirA-G3) targeted to ER lumen expressed from UAS enhancer. N-terminal secretion signal from Drosophila BiP. C-terminal KDEL. Myc tag inserted after sig. seq. cleavage site
Depositing lab: Norbert Perrimon. Depositing organization: Harvard Medical School. Publication: Proteomics of protein trafficking by in vivo tissue-specific labeling. Droujinine IA, Meyer AS, Wang D, Udeshi ND, Hu Y, Rocco D, McMahon JA, Yang R, Guo J, Mu L, Carey DK, Svinkina T, Zeng R, Branon T, Tabatabai A, Bosch JA, Asara JM, Ting AY, Carr SA, McMahon AP, Perrimon N. Nat Commun. 2021 Apr 22;12(1):2382. doi: 10.1038/s41467-021-22599-x. PubMed 33888706.
Backbone
  Vector backbone: pWalium10-roe
  Backbone manufacturer: Drosophila Genomics Resource Center
  Vector type: Insect Expression
Growth in bacteria
  Bacterial resistance: Ampicillin, 100 μg/mL
  Growth temperature: 37°C
  Growth strain: DH5alpha
  Copy number: Unknown
Gene/Insert
  Gene/Insert name: Myc-BirA-G3-ER (alt names: BirA-G3-ER; BiP-Myc-BirA-G3-KDEL)
  Promoter: UAS
  Tag / fusion protein: Myc
  Cloning method: Gateway Cloning
  Sequencing primers: 5′ accagcaaccaagtaaatcaac; 3′ TAATCGTGTGTGATGCCTACC
Terms and licenses: Academic/Nonprofit Terms; Industry Terms: Not Available to Industry
Depositor comments: BirA-G3 sequence obtained from the Ting Lab: Branon TC, Bosch JA, Sanchez AD, Udeshi ND, Svinkina T, Carr SA, Feldman JL, Perrimon N, Ting AY. Efficient proximity labeling in living cells and organisms with TurboID. Nat Biotechnol. 2018 Oct;36(9):880-887. doi: 10.1038/nbt.4201. Epub 2018 Aug 20. Erratum in: Nat Biotechnol. 2020 Jan;38(1):108. PMID: 30125270; PMCID: PMC6126969.
How to cite: pUAS-Myc-BirA-G3-ER was a gift from Norbert Perrimon (Addgene plasmid # 173815 ; http://n2t.net/addgene:173815 ; RRID:Addgene_173815)
