>Addgene plasmid #173815 | pUAS-Myc-BirA-G3-ER | depositor partial sequence | sequence record 337078 | pUAS-Myc-BirA-G3-ER sequence 3645 bps
CTTTCCTGCGTTATCCCCTGATTCTGTGGATAACCGTATTACCGCCTTTGAGTGAGCTGATACCGCTCGC
CGCAGCCGAACGACCGAGCGCAGCGAGTCAGTGAGCGAGGAAGCGGAAGAGCGCCCAATACGCAAACCGC
CTCTCCCCGCGCGTTGGCCGATTCATTAATGCAGCTGGCACGACAGGTTTCCCGACTGGAAAGCGGGCAG
TGAGCGCAACGCAATTAATACGCGTACCGCTAGCCAGGAAGAGTTTGTAGAAACGCAAAAAGGCCATCCG
TCAGGATGGCCTTCTGCTTAGTTTGATGCCTGGCAGTTTATGGCGGGCGTCCTGCCCGCCACCCTCCGGG
CCGTTGCTTCACAACGTTCAAATCCGCTCCCGGCGGATTTGTCCTACTCAGGAGAGCGTTCACCGACAAA
CAACAGATAAAACGAAAGGCCCAGTCTTCCGACTGAGCCTTTCGTTTTATTTGATGCCTGGCAGTTCCCT
ACTCTCGCGTTAACGCTAGCATGGATGTTTTCCCAGTCACGACGTTGTAAAACGACGGCCAGTCTTAAGC
TCGGGCCCCAAATAATGATTTTATTTTGACTGATAGTGACCTGTTCGTTGCAACAAATTGATGAGCAATG
CTTTTTTATAATGCCAACTTTGTACAAAAAAGCAGGCTCCGCGGCCGCCCCCTTCACCATGAAGTTATGC
ATATTACTGGCCGTCGTGGCCTTTGTTGGCCTCTCGCTCGGGGAACAAAAGCTTATTTCTGAAGAGGACT
TGGCTAGCAAAGACAATACTGTGCCTCTGAAGCTGATCGCTCTCCTGGCTAATGGCGAGTTCCATAGTGG
CGAACAGCTGGGAGAAACCCTGGGCATGTCCAGGGCCGCTATCAACAAGCACATTCAGACTCTGCGCGAC
TGGGGCGTGGACGTGTTCACCGTGCCCGGAAAGGGCTACTCTCTGCCCGAGCCTATCCCGCTGCTGAACG
CTAAACAGATTCTGGGACAGCTGGACGGCGGGAGCGTGGCAGTCCTGCCTGTGGTCGACTCCACCAATCA
GTACCTGCTGGATCGAATCGGCGAGCTGAAGAGTGGGGATGCTTGCATTGCAGAATATCAGCAGGCAGGG
AGAGGAAGCAGAGGGAGGAAATGGTTCTCTCCTTTTGGAGCTAACCTGTACCTGAGTATGTTTTGGCGCC
TGAAGCGGGGACCAGCAGCAATCGGCCTGGGCCCGGTCATCGGAATTGTCATGGCAGAAGCGCTGCGAAA
GCTGGGAGCAGACAAGGTGCGAGTCAAATGGCCCAATGACCTGTATCTGCAGGATAGAAAGCTGGCAGGC
ATCCTGGTGGAGCTGGCCGGAAAAACAGGCGATGCTGCACAGATCGTCATTGGCGCCGGGATTAACGTGG
CTATGAGGCGCGTGGAGGAAAGCGTGGTCAATCAGGGCTGGATCACACTGCAGGAAGCAGGGATTAACCT
GGACAGGAATACTCTGGCCGCTATGCTGATCCGAGAGCTGCGGGCAGCCCTGGAACTGTTCGAGCAGGAA
GGCCTGGCTCCATATCTGTCACGGTGGGAGAAGCTGGATAACTTCATCAATAGACCCGTGAAGCTGATCA
TTGGGGACAAAGAGATTTTCGGGATTAGCCGGGGGATTGATAAACAGGGAGCCCTGCTGCTGGAACAGGA
CGGAGTTATCAAACCCTGGATGGGCGGAGAAATCAGTCTGCGGTCTGCCGAAAAGAAGGACGAGCTGTAA
TAGAAGGGTGGGCGCGCCGACCCAGCTTTCTTGTACAAAGTTGGCATTATAAGAAAGCATTGCTTATCAA
TTTGTTGCAACGAACAGGTCACTATCAGTCAAAATAAAATCATTATTTGCCATCCAGCTGATATCCCCTA
TAGTGAGTCGTATTACATGGTCATAGCTGTTTCCTGGCAGCTCTGGCCCGTGTCTCAAAATCTCTGATGT
TACATTGCACAAGATAAAAATATATCATCATGAACAATAAAACTGTCTGCTTACATAAACAGTAATACAA
GGGGTGTTATGAGCCATATTCAACGGGAAACGTCGAGGCCGCGATTAAATTCCAACATGGATGCTGATTT
ATATGGGTATAAATGGGCTCGCGATAATGTCGGGCAATCAGGTGCGACAATCTATCGCTTGTATGGGAAG
CCCGATGCGCCAGAGTTGTTTCTGAAACATGGCAAAGGTAGCGTTGCCAATGATGTTACAGATGAGATGG
TCAGACTAAACTGGCTGACGGAATTTATGCCTCTTCCGACCATCAAGCATTTTATCCGTACTCCTGATGA
TGCATGGTTACTCACCACTGCGATCCCCGGAAAAACAGCATTCCAGGTATTAGAAGAATATCCTGATTCA
GGTGAAAATATTGTTGATGCGCTGGCAGTGTTCCTGCGCCGGTTGCATTCGATTCCTGTTTGTAATTGTC
CTTTTAACAGCGATCGCGTATTTCGTCTCGCTCAGGCGCAATCACGAATGAATAACGGTTTGGTTGATGC
GAGTGATTTTGATGACGAGCGTAATGGCTGGCCTGTTGAACAAGTCTGGAAAGAAATGCATAAACTTTTG
CCATTCTCACCGGATTCAGTCGTCACTCATGGTGATTTCTCACTTGATAACCTTATTTTTGACGAGGGGA
AATTAATAGGTTGTATTGATGTTGGACGAGTCGGAATCGCAGACCGATACCAGGATCTTGCCATCCTATG
GAACTGCCTCGGTGAGTTTTCTCCTTCATTACAGAAACGGCTTTTTCAAAAATATGGTATTGATAATCCT
GATATGAATAAATTGCAGTTTCATTTGATGCTCGATGAGTTTTTCTAATCAGAATTGGTTAATTGGTTGT
AACACTGGCAGAGCATTACGCTGACTTGACGGGACGGCGCAAGCTCATGACCAAAATCCCTTAACGTGAG
TTACGCGTCGTTCCACTGAGCGTCAGACCCCGTAGAAAAGATCAAAGGATCTTCTTGAGATCCTTTTTTT
CTGCGCGTAATCTGCTGCTTGCAAACAAAAAAACCACCGCTACCAGCGGTGGTTTGTTTGCCGGATCAAG
AGCTACCAACTCTTTTTCCGAAGGTAACTGGCTTCAGCAGAGCGCAGATACCAAATACTGTCCTTCTAGT
GTAGCCGTAGTTAGGCCACCACTTCAAGAACTCTGTAGCACCGCCTACATACCTCGCTCTGCTAATCCTG
TTACCAGTGGCTGCTGCCAGTGGCGATAAGTCGTGTCTTACCGGGTTGGACTCAAGACGATAGTTACCGG
ATAAGGCGCAGCGGTCGGGCTGAACGGGGGGTTCGTGCACACAGCCCAGCTTGGAGCGAACGACCTACAC
CGAACTGAGATACCTACAGCGTGAGCATTGAGAAAGCGCCACGCTTCCCGAAGGGAGAAAGGCGGACAGG
TATCCGGTAAGCGGCAGGGTCGGAACAGGAGAGCGCACGAGGGAGCTTCCAGGGGGAAACGCCTGGTATC
TTTATAGTCCTGTCGGGTTTCGCCACCTCTGACTTGAGCGTCGATTTTTGTGATGCTCGTCAGGGGGGCG
GAGCCTATGGAAAAACGCCAGCAACGCGGCCTTTTTACGGTTCCTGGCCTTTTGCTGGCCTTTTGCTCAC
ATGTT
